>Addgene plasmid #79628 | pLV_Zika_Cv_Flag | depositor full sequence | sequence record 148796 | Full Sequence
TATGCCAAGTACGCCCCCTATTGACGTCAATGACGGTAAATGGCCCGCCTGGCATTATGCCCAGTACATG
ACCTTATGGGACTTTCCTACTTGGCAGTACATCTACGTATTAGTCATCGCTATTACCATGGTGATGCGGT
TTTGGCAGTACATCAATGGGCGTGGATAGCGGTTTGACTCACGGGGATTTCCAAGTCTCCACCCCATTGA
CGTCAATGGGAGTTTGTTTTGGCACCAAAATCAACGGGACTTTCCAAAATGTCGTAACAACTCCGCCCCA
TTGACGCAAATGGGCGGTAGGCGTGTACGGTGGGAGGTCTATATAAGCAGCGCGTTTTGCCTGTACTGGG
TCTCTCTGGTTAGACCAGATCTGAGCCTGGGAGCTCTCTGGCTAACTAGGGAACCCACTGCTTAAGCCTC
AATAAAGCTTGCCTTGAGTGCTTCAAGTAGTGTGTGCCCGTCTGTTGTGTGACTCTGGTAACTAGAGATC
CCTCAGACCCTTTTAGTCAGTGTGGAAAATCTCTAGCAGTGGCGCCCGAACAGGGACTTGAAAGCGAAAG
GGAAACCAGAGGAGCTCTCTCGACGCAGGACTCGGCTTGCTGAAGCGCGCACGGCAAGAGGCGAGGGGCG
GCGACTGGTGAGTACGCCAAAAATTTTGACTAGCGGAGGCTAGAAGGAGAGAGATGGGTGCGAGAGCGTC
AGTATTAAGCGGGGGAGAATTAGATCGCGATGGGAAAAAATTCGGTTAAGGCCAGGGGGAAAGAAAAAAT
ATAAATTAAAACATATAGTATGGGCAAGCAGGGAGCTAGAACGATTCGCAGTTAATCCTGGCCTGTTAGA
AACATCAGAAGGCTGTAGACAAATACTGGGACAGCTACAACCATCCCTTCAGACAGGATCAGAAGAACTT
AGATCATTATATAATACAGTAGCAACCCTCTATTGTGTGCATCAAAGGATAGAGATAAAAGACACCAAGG
AAGCTTTAGACAAGATAGAGGAAGAGCAAAACAAAAGTAAGACCACCGCACAGCAAGCGGCCGCTGATCT
TCAGACCTGGAGGAGGAGATATGAGGGACAATTGGAGAAGTGAATTATATAAATATAAAGTAGTAAAAAT
TGAACCATTAGGAGTAGCACCCACCAAGGCAAAGAGAAGAGTGGTGCAGAGAGAAAAAAGAGCAGTGGGA
ATAGGAGCTTTGTTCCTTGGGTTCTTGGGAGCAGCAGGAAGCACTATGGGCGCAGCGTCAATGACGCTGA
CGGTACAGGCCAGACAATTATTGTCTGGTATAGTGCAGCAGCAGAACAATTTGCTGAGGGCTATTGAGGC
GCAACAGCATCTGTTGCAACTCACAGTCTGGGGCATCAAGCAGCTCCAGGCAAGAATCCTGGCTGTGGAA
AGATACCTAAAGGATCAACAGCTCCTGGGGATTTGGGGTTGCTCTGGAAAACTCATTTGCACCACTGCTG
TGCCTTGGAATGCTAGTTGGAGTAATAAATCTCTGGAACAGATTTGGAATCACACGACCTGGATGGAGTG
GGACAGAGAAATTAACAATTACACAAGCTTAATACACTCCTTAATTGAAGAATCGCAAAACCAGCAAGAA
AAGAATGAACAAGAATTATTGGAATTAGATAAATGGGCAAGTTTGTGGAATTGGTTTAACATAACAAATT
GGCTGTGGTATATAAAATTATTCATAATGATAGTAGGAGGCTTGGTAGGTTTAAGAATAGTTTTTGCTGT
ACTTTCTATAGTGAATAGAGTTAGGCAGGGATATTCACCATTATCGTTTCAGACCCACCTCCCAACCCCG
AGGGGACCCGACAGGCCCGAAGGAATAGAAGAAGAAGGTGGAGAGAGAGACAGAGACAGATCCATTCGAT
TAGTGAACGGATCGGCACTGCGTGCGCCAATTCTGCAGACAAATGGCAGTATTCATCCACAATTTTAAAA
GAAAAGGGGGGATTGGGGGGTACAGTGCAGGGGAAAGAATAGTAGACATAATAGCAACAGACATACAAAC
TAAAGAATTACAAAAACAAATTACAAAAATTCAAAATTTTCGGGTTTATTACAGGGACAGCAGAGATCCA
GTTTGGTTAATTCTAGTGGATCTGCGATCGCTCCGGTGCCCGTCAGTGGGCAGAGCGCACATCGCCCACA
GTCCCCGAGAAGTTGGGGGGAGGGGTCGGCAATTGAACGGGTGCCTAGAGAAGGTGGCGCGGGGTAAACT
GGGAAAGTGATGTCGTGTACTGGCTCCGCCTTTTTCCCGAGGGTGGGGGAGAACCGTATATAAGTGCAGT
AGTCGCCGTGAACGTTCTTTTTCGCAACGGGTTTGCCGCCAGAACACAGCTGAAGCTTCGAGGGGCTCGC
ATCTCTCCTTCACGCGCCCGCCGCCCTACCTGAGGCCGCCATCCACGCCGGTTGAGTCGCGTTCTGCCGC
CTCCCGCCTGTGGTGCCTCCTGAACTGCGTCCGCCGTCTAGGTAAGTTTAAAGCTCAGGTCGAGACCGGG
CCTTTGTCCGGCGCTCCCTTGGAGCCTACCTAGACTCAGCCGGCTCTCCACGCTTTGCCTGACCCTGCTT
GCTCAACTCTACGTCTTTGTTTCGTTTTCTGTTCTGCGCCGTTACAGATCCAAGCTGTGACCGGCGCCTA
CCACCGGTCACCATGAAAAACCCAAAAAAGAAATCCGGAGGATTCCGGATTGTCAATATGCTAAAACGCG
GAGTAGCCCGTGTGAGCCCCTTTGGGGGCTTGAAGAGGCTGCCAGCCGGACTTCTGCTGGGTCATGGGCC
CATCAGGATGGTCTTGGCGATTCTAGCCTTTTTGAGATTCACGGCAATCAAGCCATCACTGGGTCTCATC
AATAGATGGGGTTCAGTGGGGAAAAAAGAGGCTATGGAAACAATAAAGAAGTTCAAGAAAGATCTGGCTG
CCATGCTGAGAATAATCAATGCTAGGAAGGAGAAGAAGAGACGATCCGGGATGGCCGACTACAAAGACGA
CGATGACAAGTAGCACTCGAGGATATCGACGCGTGAAGCTTAGCGGCCGCAAATTCCGCCCCTCTCCCTC
CCCCCCCCCTAACGTTACTGGCCGAAGCCGCTTGGAATAAGGCCGGTGTGCGTTTGTCTATATGTTATTT
TCCACCATATTGCCGTCTTTTGGCAATGTGAGGGCCCGGAAACCTGGCCCTGTCTTCTTGACGAGCATTC
CTAGGGGTCTTTCCCCTCTCGCCAAAGGAATGCAAGGTCTGTTGAATGTCGTGAAGGAAGCAGTTCCTCT
GGAAGCTTCTTGAAGACAAACAACGTCTGTAGCGACCCTTTGCAGGCAGCGGAACCCCCCACCTGGCGAC
AGGTGCCTCTGCGGCCAAAAGCCACGTGTATAAGATACACCTGCAAAGGCGGCACAACCCCAGTGCCACG
TTGTGAGTTGGATAGTTGTGGAAAGAGTCAAATGGCTCTCCTCAAGCGTATTCAACAAGGGGCTGAAGGA
TGCCCAGAAGGTACCCCATTGTATGGGATCTGATCTGGGGCCTCGGTGCACATGCTTTACATGTGTTTAG
TCGAGGTTAAAAAAACGTCTAGGCCCCCCGAACCACGGGGACGTGGTTTTCCTTTGAAAAACACGATAAT
ACCATGGCCACCGAGTACAAGCCCACGGTGCGCCTCGCCACCCGCGACGACGTCCCCCGGGCCGTACGCA
CCCTCGCCGCCGCGTTCGCCGACTACCCCGCCACGCGCCACACCGTCGACCCGGACCGCCACATCGAGCG
GGTCACCGAGCTGCAAGAACTCTTCCTCACGCGCGTCGGGCTCGACATCGGCAAGGTGTGGGTCGCGGAC
GACGGCGCCGCGGTGGCGGTCTGGACCACGCCGGAGAGCGTCGAAGCGGGGGCGGTGTTCGCCGAGATCG
GCTCGCGCATGGCCGAGTTGAGCGGTTCCCGGCTGGCCGCGCAGCAACAGATGGAAGGCCTCCTGGCGCC
GCACCGGCCCAAGGAGCCCGCGTGGTTCCTGGCCACCGTCGGCGTCTCGCCCGACCACCAGGGCAAGGGT
CTGGGCAGCGCCGTCGTGCTCCCCGGAGTGGAGGCGGCCGAGCGCGCTGGGGTGCCCGCCTTCCTGGAGA
CCTCCGCGCCCCGCAACCTCCCCTTCTACGAGCGGCTCGGCTTCACCGTCACCGCCGACGTCGAGGTGCC
CGAAGGACCGCGCACCTGGTGCATGACCCGCAAGCCCGGTGCCTGAGTTCGCGTCTGGAACAATCAACCT
CTGGATTACAAAATTTGTGAAAGATTGACTGGTATTCTTAACTATGTTGCTCCTTTTACGCTATGTGGAT
ACGCTGCTTTAATGCCTTTGTATCATGCTATTGCTTCCCGTATGGCTTTCATTTTCTCCTCCTTGTATAA
ATCCTGGTTGCTGTCTCTTTATGAGGAGTTGTGGCCCGTTGTCAGGCAACGTGGCGTGGTGTGCACTGTG
TTTGCTGACGCAACCCCCACTGGTTGGGGCATTGCCACCACCTGTCAGCTCCTTTCCGGGACTTTCGCTT
TCCCCCTCCCTATTGCCACGGCGGAACTCATCGCCGCCTGCCTTGCCCGCTGCTGGACAGGGGCTCGGCT
GTTGGGCACTGACAATTCCGTGGTGTTGTCGGGGAAGCTGACGTCCTTTCCATGGCTGCTCGCCTGTGTT
GCCACCTGGATTCTGCGCGGGACGTCCTTCTGCTACGTCCCTTCGGCCCTCAATCCAGCGGACCTTCCTT
CCCGCGGCCTGCTGCCGGCTCTGCGGCCTCTTCCGCGTCTTCGCCTTCGCCCTCAGACGAGTCGGATCTC
CCTTTGGGCCGCCTCCCCGCCTGGAATTAATTCTGCAGTCGAGACCTAGAAAAACATGGAGCAATCACAA
GTAGCAATACAGCAGCTACCAATGCTGATTGTGCCTGGCTAGAAGCACAAGAGGAGGAGGAGGTGGGTTT
TCCAGTCACACCTCAGGTACCTTTAAGACCAATGACTTACAAGGCAGCTGTAGATCTTAGCCACTTTTTA
AAAGAAAAGGGGGGACTGGAAGGGCTAATTCACTCCCAACGAAGACAAGATATCCTTGATCTGTGGATCT
ACCACACACAAGGCTACTTCCCTGATTGGCAGAACTACACACCAGGGCCAGGGATCAGATATCCACTGAC
CTTTGGATGGTGCTACAAGCTAGTACCAGTTGAGCAAGAGAAGGTAGAAGAAGCCAATGAAGGAGAGAAC
ACCCGCTTGTTACACCCTGTGAGCCTGCATGGGATGGATGACCCGGAGAGAGAAGTATTAGAGTGGAGGT
TTGACAGCCGCCTAGCATTTCATCACATGGCCCGAGAGCTGCATCCGGACTGTACTGGGTCTCTCTGGTT
AGACCAGATCTGAGCCTGGGAGCTCTCTGGCTAACTAGGGAACCCACTGCTTAAGCCTCAATAAAGCTTG
CCTTGAGTGCTTCAAGTAGTGTGTGCCCGTCTGTTGTGTGACTCTGGTAACTAGAGATCCCTCAGACCCT
TTTAGTCAGTGTGGAAAATCTCTAGCAGGGCCCGTTTAAACCCGCTGATCAGCCTCGACTGTGCCTTCTA
GTTGCCAGCCATCTGTTGTTTGCCCCTCCCCCGTGCCTTCCTTGACCCTGGAAGGTGCCACTCCCACTGT
CCTTTCCTAATAAAATGAGGAAATTGCATCGCATTGTCTGAGTAGGTGTCATTCTATTCTGGGGGGTGGG
GTGGGGCAGGACAGCAAGGGGGAGGATTGGGAAGACAATAGCAGGCATGCTGGGGATGCGGTGGGCTCTA
TGGCTTCTGAGGCGGAAAGAACCAGCTGGGGCTCTAGGGGGTATCCCC
[124 nt withheld, positions 5859-5982]
C
[91 nt withheld, positions 5984-6074]
A
[49 nt withheld, positions 6076-6124]
CCTTTGACGTTGGAGTCCACGTTCTTT
[37 nt withheld, positions 6152-6188]
ACCCTATCTCGGTCTATTCTTTTGATTTATAAGGGATTTTGCCGATTTCGGCCTATTGGTTAAAAAATGA
GCTGATTTAACAAAAATTTAACGCGAATTAATTCTGTGGAATGTGTGTCAGTTAGGGTGTGGAAAGTCCC
CAGGCTCCCCAGCAGGCAGAAGTATGCAAAGCATGCATCTCAATTAGTCAGCAACCAGGTGTGGAAAGTC
CCCAGGCTCCCCAGCAGGCAGAAGTATGCAAAGCATGCATCTCAATTAGTCAGCAACCATAGTCCCGCCC
CTAACTCCGCCCATCCCGCCCCTAACTCCGCCCAGTTCCGCCCATTCTCCGCCCCATGGCTGACTAATTT
TTTTTATTTATGCAGAGGCCGAGGCCGCCTCTGCCTCTGAGCTATTCCAGAAGTAGTGAGGAGGCTTTTT
TGGAGGCCTAGGCTTTTGCAAAAAGCTCCCGGGAGCTTGTATATCCATTTTCGGATCTGATCAGCACGTG
TTGACAATTAATCATCGGCATAGTATATCGGCATAGTATAATACGACAAGGTGAGGAACTAAACCATGGC
CAAGTTGACCAGTGCCGTTCCGGTGCTCACCGCGCGCGACGTCGCCGGAGCGGTCGAGTTCTGGACCGAC
CGGCTCGGGTTCTCCCGGGACTTCGTGGAGGACGACTTCGCCGGTGTGGTCCGGGACGACGTGACCCTGT
TCATCAGCGCGGTCCAGGACCAGGTGGTGCCGGACAACACCCTGGCCTGGGTGTGGGTGCGCGGCCTGGA
CGAGCTGTACGCCGAGTGGTCGGAGGTCGTGTCCACGAACTTCCGGGACGCCTCCGGGCCGGCCATGACC
GAGATCGGCGAGCAGCCGTGGGGGCGGGAGTTCGCCCTGCGCGACCCGGCCGGCAACTGCGTGCACTTCG
TGGCCGAGGAGCAGGACTGACACGTGCTACGAGATTTCGATTCCACCGCCGCCTTCTATGAAAGGTTGGG
CTTCGGAATCGTTTTCCGGGACGCCGGCTGGATGATCCTCCAGCGCGGGGATCTCATGCTGGAGTTCTTC
GCCCACCCCAACTTGTTTATTGCAGCTTATAATGGTTACAAATAAAGCAATAGCATCACAAATTTCACAA
ATAAAGCATTTTTTTCACTGCATTCTAGTTGTGGTTTGTCCAAACTCATCAATGTATCTTATCATGTCTG
TATACCGTCGACCTCTAGCTAGAGCTTGGCGTAATCATGGTCATAGCTGTTTCCTGTGTGAAATTGTTAT
CCGCTCACAATTCCACACAACATACGAGCCGGAAGCATAAAGTGTAAAGCCTGGGGTGCCTAATGAGTGA
GCTAACTCACATTAATTGCGTTGCGCTCACTGCCCGCTTTCCAGTCGGGAAACCTGTCGTGCCAGCTGCA
TTAATGAATCGGCCAACGCGCGGGGAGAGGCGGTTTGCGTATTGGGCGCTCTTCCGCTTCCTCGCTCACT
GACTCGCTGCGCTCGGTCGTTCGGCTGCGGCGAGCGGTATCAGCTCACTCAAAGGCGGTAATACGGTTAT
CCACAGAATCAGGGGATAACGCAGGAAAGAACATGTGAGCAAAAGGCCAGCAAAAGGCCAGGAACCGTAA
AAAGGCCGCGTTGCTGGCGTTTTTCCATAGGCTCCGCCCCCCTGACGAGCATCACAAAAATCGACGCTCA
AGTCAGAGGTGGCGAAACCCGACAGGACTATAAAGATACCAGGCGTTTCCCCCTGGAAGCTCCCTCGTGC
GCTCTCCTGTTCCGACCCTGCCGCTTACCGGATACCTGTCCGCCTTTCTCCCTTCGGGAAGCGTGGCGCT
TTCTCATAGCTCACGCTGTAGGTATCTCAGTTCGGTGTAGGTCGTTCGCTCCAAGCTGGGCTGTGTGCAC
GAACCCCCCGTTCAGCCCGACCGCTGCGCCTTATCCGGTAACTATCGTCTTGAGTCCAACCCGGTAAGAC
ACGACTTATCGCCACTGGCAGCAGCCACTGGTAACAGGATTAGCAGAGCGAGGTATGTAGGCGGTGCTAC
AGAGTTCTTGAAGTGGTGGCCTAACTACGGCTACACTAGAAGAACAGTATTTGGTATCTGCGCTCTGCTG
AAGCCAGTTACCTTCGGAAAAAGAGTTGGTAGCTCTTGATCCGGCAAACAAACCACCGCTGGTAGCGGTG
GTTTTTTTGTTTGCAAGCAGCAGATTACGCGCAGAAAAAAAGGATCTCAAGAAGATCCTTTGATCTTTTC
TACGGGGTCTGACGCTCAGTGGAACGAAAACTCACGTTAAGGGATTTTGGTCATGAGATTATCAAAAAGG
ATCTTCACCTAGATCCTTTTAAATTAAAAATGAAGTTTTAAATCAATCTAAAGTATATATGAGTAAACTT
GGTCTGACAGTTACCAATGCTTAATCAGTGAGGCACCTATCTCAGCGATCTGTCTATTTCGTTCATCCAT
AGTTGCCTGACTCCCCGTCGTGTAGATAACTACGATACGGGAGGGCTTACCATCTGGCCCCAGTGCTGCA
ATGATACCGCGAGACCCACGCTCACCGGCTCCAGATTTATCAGCAATAAACCAGCCAGCCGGAAGGGCCG
AGCGCAGAAGTGGTCCTGCAACTTTATCCGCCTCCATCCAGTCTATTAATTGTTGCCGGGAAGCTAGAGT
AAGTAGTTCGCCAGTTAATAGTTTGCGCAACGTTGTTGCCATTGCTACAGGCATCGTGGTGTCACGCTCG
TCGTTTGGTATGGCTTCATTCAGCTCCGGTTCCCAACGATCAAGGCGAGTTACATGATCCCCCATGTTGT
GCAAAAAAGCGGTTAGCTCCTTCGGTCCTCCGATCGTTGTCAGAAGTAAGTTGGCCGCAGTGTTATCACT
CATGGTTATGGCAGCACTGCATAATTCTCTTACTGTCATGCCATCCGTAAGATGCTTTTCTGTGACTGGT
GAGTACTCAACCAAGTCATTCTGAGAATAGTGTATGCGGCGACCGAGTTGCTCTTGCCCGGCGTCAATAC
GGGATAATACCGCGCCACATAGCAGAACTTTAAAAGTGCTCATCATTGGAAAACGTTCTTCGGGGCGAAA
ACTCTCAAGGATCTTACCGCTGTTGAGATCCAGTTCGATGTAACCCACTCGTGCACCCAACTGATCTTCA
GCATCTTTTACTTTCACCAGCGTTTCTGGGTGAGCAAAAACAGGAAGGCAAAATGCCGCAAAAAAGGGAA
TAAGGGCGACACGGAAATGTTGAATACTCATACTCTTCCTTTTTCAATATTATTGAAGCATTTATCAGGG
TTATTGTCTCATGAGCGGATACATATTTGAATGTATTTAGAAAAATAAACAAATAGGGGTTCCGCGCACA
TTTCCCCGAAAAGTGCCACCTGACGTCGACGGATCGGGAGATCTCCCGATCCCCTATGGTGCACTCTCAG
TACAATCTGCTCTGATGCCGCATAGTTAAGCCAGTATCTGCTCCCTGCTTGTGTGTTGGAGGTCGCTGAG
TAGTGCGCGAGCAAAATTTAAGCTACAACAAGGCAAGGCTTGACCGACAATTGCATGAAGAATCTGCTTA
GGGTTAGGCGTTTTGCGCTGCTTCGCGATGTACGGGCCAGATATACGCGTTGACATTGATTATTGACTAG
TTATTAATAGTAATCAATTACGGGGTCATTAGTTCATAGCCCATATATGGAGTTCCGCGTTACATAACTT
ACGGTAAATGGCCCGCCTGGCTGACCGCCCAACGACCCCCGCCCATTGACGTCAATAATGACGTATGTTC
CCATAGTAACGCCAATAGGGACTTTCCATTGACGTCAATGGGTGGAGTATTTACGGTAAACTGCCCACTT
GGCAGTACATCAAGTGTATCA
Features (pLannotate 1.2.2; 33 found; start..end, strand, type, name):
    131..330     +  promoter       CMV promoter: human cytomegalovirus (CMV) immediate early promoter
    348..528     +  LTR            5' LTR (truncated): truncated 5' long terminal repeat (LTR) from HIV-1
    575..700     +  misc_feature   HIV-1 Ψ: packaging signal of human immunodeficiency virus type 1
    684..1047    +  CDS            HIV-1 gag (fragment): gag protein from human immunodeficiency virus 1; gag
   1193..1426    +  misc_feature   RRE: The Rev response element (RRE) of HIV-1 allows for Rev-dependent mRNA export from the nucleus to the cytoplasm.
   1803..1903    +  CDS            Rev (fragment): human immunodeficiency virus 1 (HIV-1) Rev protein; rev; enhances nuclear export of unspliced and incompletely spliced viral mRNAs
   1953..2070    +  misc_feature   cPPT/CTS: central polypurine tract and central termination sequence of HIV-1
   2148..2359    +  promoter       EF-1α core promoter: core promoter for human elongation factor EF-1α
   2372..2640    +  LTR            5' LTR (truncated): truncated 5' long terminal repeat (LTR) from human T-cell leukemia virus (HTLV) type 1
   2673..2984    +  CDS            POLG_ZIKVF (fragment): Experimental evidence at protein level: Swiss-Prot protein existence level 1. [RNA-directed RNA polymerase NS5]: Replicates the viral (+) and (-) RNA genome, and performs the capping of genomes in the cytoplasm (PubMed:30951555). Methylates viral RNA cap at guanine N-7 and ribose 2'-O positions. Once sufficient NS5 is expressed, binds to the cap-proximal structure and inhibits further translation of the viral genome (By similarity). Besides its role in RNA genome replication, also prevents the establishment of a cellular antiviral state by blocking the interferon-alpha/beta (IFN-alpha/beta) si
   3000..3020    +  CDS            FLAG (fragment): FLAG® epitope tag, followed by an enterokinase cleavage site
   3069..3641    +  misc_feature   IRES: internal ribosome entry site (IRES) of the encephalomyocarditis virus (EMCV)
   3650..4246    +  CDS            PuroR: puromycin N-acetyltransferase; pac from Streptomyces alboniger; confers resistance to puromycin
   4262..4850    +  misc_feature   WPRE: woodchuck hepatitis virus posttranscriptional regulatory element
   4867..5370    +  CDS            nef (fragment): NEF_HV1LA - Experimental evidence at protein level: Swiss-Prot protein existence level 1. Extracellular Nef protein targets CD4(+) T-lymphocytes for apoptosis by interacting with CXCR4 surface receptors. From Human immunodeficiency virus type 1 group M subtype B (isolate Lai) (HIV-1).
   5377..5557    +  LTR            5' LTR (truncated): truncated 5' long terminal repeat (LTR) from HIV-1
   5589..5813    +  polyA_signal   bGH poly(A) signal: bovine growth hormone polyadenylation signal
   5817..5838    +  promoter       SV40 promoter (fragment): SV40 enhancer and early promoter
   5859..6287    +  rep_origin     f1 ori (sequence partly withheld): f1 bacteriophage origin of replication; arrow indicates direction of (+) strand synthesis
   6301..6630    +  promoter       SV40 promoter: SV40 enhancer and early promoter
   6678..6725    +  promoter       EM7 promoter: synthetic bacterial promoter&nbsp
   6744..7118    +  CDS            BleoR: antibiotic-binding protein; Sh ble from Streptoalloteichus hindustanus; confers resistance to bleomycin, phleomycin, and Zeocin™
   7128..7253    +  CDS            ble (fragment): BLE_KLEPN - Experimental evidence at protein level: Swiss-Prot protein existence level 1. Binding protein with a strong affinity to the bleomycin family of antibiotics. Binds to CL990; an antimitotic-antibiotic compound. From Klebsiella pneumoniae.
   7248..7369    +  polyA_signal   SV40 poly(A) signal: SV40 polyadenylation signal
   7442..7458    -  protein_bind   lac operator: The lac repressor binds to the lac operator to inhibit transcription in E. coli. This inhibition can be relieved by adding lactose or isopropyl-β-D-thiogalactopyranoside (IPTG). lac repressor encoded by lacI
   7466..7496    -  promoter       lac promoter: promoter for the E. coli lac operon
   7511..7532    -  protein_bind   CAP binding site: CAP binding activates transcription in the presence of cAMP. E. coli catabolite activator protein
   7545..7637    -  CDS            lacI (fragment): lac repressor; lacI; The lac repressor binds to the lac operator to inhibit transcription in E. coli. This inhibition can be relieved by adding lactose or isopropyl-β-D-thiogalactopyranoside (IPTG).
   7820..8408    -  rep_origin     ori: high-copy-number ColE1/pMB1/pBR322/pUC origin of replication
   8579..9439    -  CDS            AmpR: β-lactamase; bla; confers resistance to ampicillin, carbenicillin, and related antibiotics
   9440..9544    -  promoter       AmpR promoter: bla
   9603..9655    -  misc_feature   bom (fragment): basis of mobility region from pBR322
   9810..130     +  enhancer       CMV enhancer (across the origin): human cytomegalovirus immediate early enhancer
