[The description below was written by a language model from this plasmid's Addgene catalogue record and pLannotate feature annotations shown in this document.]
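Description:
pLV_Zika_Cv_Flag is a third-generation, self-inactivating HIV-1-based lentiviral transfer plasmid built on the pLV backbone for expressing the Zika virus capsid protein (Cv) in mammalian cells. The insert comes from the Asian-genotype PRVABC59 strain and was cloned between AgeI and XhoI sites, both retained, in frame with a C-terminal FLAG epitope supplied by the backbone. The automated annotation labels this roughly 300 nt segment as a fragment of the Zika polyprotein and attaches a description of NS5. That text belongs to the polyprotein database entry as a whole, and the size and position of the segment fit the capsid named in the catalogue record.

In producer cells, a CMV enhancer/promoter fused to a truncated 5' LTR drives Tat-independent transcription of the vector genome. The genome carries the Ψ packaging signal with a partial gag sequence, the RRE for Rev-dependent nuclear export, and the cPPT/CTS, which aids nuclear import. The internal expression cassette uses an EF-1α core promoter joined to an HTLV-1 LTR segment. It produces a bicistronic transcript in which Cv-FLAG is followed by an EMCV IRES and the puromycin N-acetyltransferase gene, so puromycin selection enriches for transduced cells expressing the capsid. A WPRE enhances transcript expression, and the truncated 3' LTR is followed by a bGH polyadenylation signal.

Outside the viral region, the plasmid has a high-copy ColE1-type origin and ampicillin resistance for propagation in E. coli, an f1 origin, and an SV40/EM7-driven bleomycin/Zeocin resistance cassette. The FLAG tag allows detection or pull-down of the capsid protein, although the record states no application beyond expression.
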