Addgene plasmid #79628: pLV_Zika_Cv_Flag
Purpose: Third generation Self-inactivating lentivector expressing Cv from Zika virus
Depositing lab: Vaithi Arumugaswami. Depositing organization: Cedars-Sinai Medical Center.
Backbone
  Vector backbone: pLV
  Vector type: Mammalian Expression, Lentiviral
  Selectable markers: Puromycin
Growth in bacteria
  Bacterial resistance: Ampicillin, 100 μg/mL
  Growth temperature: 37°C
  Growth strain: NEB Stable
  Copy number: Unknown
Gene/Insert
  Gene/Insert name: Cv (alt name: Capsid)
  Species: Zika virus, Asian genotype, PRVABC59 strain
  Promoter: EF1
  Tag / fusion protein: Flag (C terminal on backbone)
  Cloning method: Restriction Enzyme; 5′ cloning site AgeI (not destroyed); 3′ cloning site XhoI (not destroyed)
  Sequencing primers: 5′ unknown; 3′ pCDH-rev
Terms and licenses: Academic/Nonprofit Terms; Industry Terms: Not Available to Industry
How to cite: pLV_Zika_Cv_Flag was a gift from Vaithi Arumugaswami (Addgene plasmid # 79628 ; http://n2t.net/addgene:79628 ; RRID:Addgene_79628)
