>Addgene plasmid #79628 | pLV_Zika_Cv_Flag | addgene partial sequence | sequence record 151050 | pCDH-rev 5'-GCATTCCTTTGGCGAGAG-3'
TCGTCAAGAAGACAGGGCCAGGTTTCCGGGCCCTCACATTGCCAAAAGACGGCAATATGGTGGAAAATAA
CATATAGACAAACGCACACCGGCCTTATTCCAAGCGGCTTCGGCCAGTAACGTTAGGGGGGGGGGAGGGA
GAGGGGCGGAATTTGCGGCCGCTAAGCTTCACGCGTCGATATCCTCGAGTGCTACTTGTCATCGTCGTCT
TTGTAGTCGGCCATCCCGGATCGTCTCTTCTTCTCCTTCCTAGCATTGATTATTCTCAGCATGGCAGCCA
GATCTTTCTTGAACTTCTTTATTGTTTCCATAGCCTCTTTTTTCCCCACTGAACCCCATCTATTGATGAG
ACCCAGTGATGGCTTGATTGCCGTGAATCTCAAAAAGGCTAGAATCGCCAAGACCATCCTGATGGGCCCA
TGACCCAGCAGAAGTCCGGCTGGCAGCCTCTTCAAGCCCCCAAAGGGGCTCACACGGGCTACTCCGCGTT
TTAGCATATTGACAATCCGGAATCCTCCGGATTTCTTTTTTGGGTTTTTCATGGTGACCGGTGGTAGGCG
CCGGTCACAGCTTGGATCTGTAACGGCGCAGAACAGAAAACGAAACAAAGACGTAGAGTTGAGCAAGCAG
GGTCAGGCAAAGCGTGGAGAGCCGGCTGAGTCTAGGTAGGCTCCAAGGGAGCGCCGGACAAAGGCCCGGT
CTCGACCTGAGCTTTAAACTTACCTAGACGGCGGACGCAGTTCAGGAGGCACCACAGGCGGGAGGCGGCA
GAACGCGACTCAACCGGCGTGGATGGCGGCCTCAGGTAGGGCGGCGGGCGCGTGAAGGAGAGATGCGAGC
CCCTCGAAGCTTCAGCTGTGTTCTGGCGGCAAACCCGTTGCGAAAAAGAACGTTCACGGCGACTACTGCA
C
